>Addgene plasmid #80091 | pWUKI Cas1 Cas2 E9Q | depositor full sequence | sequence record 150465 | pWUKI Cas1 Cas2 E9Q sequence 6068 bps
TAATACGACTCACTATAGGGGAATTGTGAGCGGATAACAATTCCCCTGTAGAAATAATTTTGTTTAACTT
TAATAAGGAGATATACCATGACCTGGCTTCCCCTTAATCCCATTCCACTCAAAGATCGCGTCTCCATGAT
CTTTCTGCAATATGGGCAGATCGATGTAATAGATGGCGCGTTTGTACTTATCGACAAGACAGGGATCCGC
ACTCATATTCCTGTTGGCTCGGTTGCCTGCATCATGCTGGAACCTGGTACACGGGTTTCGCATGCAGCTG
TACGCCTGGCTGCGCAAGTTGGAACATTGTTGGTATGGGTGGGGGAAGCGGGCGTTCGTGTTTATGCTTC
TGGTCAGCCTGGAGGTGCGCGTTCAGATAAGCTGCTCTATCAGGCAAAACTTGCTCTGGATGAAGATTTG
CGTCTGAAGGTCGTACGTAAAATGTTTGAACTTCGGTTTGGAGAACCTGCGCCTGCCCGGCGCTCCGTAG
AGCAACTCAGAGGTATAGAAGGCAGTCGCGTGCGGGCAACCTACGCACTTCTGGCGAAGCAATACGGCGT
GACATGGAATGGACGTCGCTACGATCCGAAAGACTGGGAAAAGGGCGATACGATCAACCAATGCATTAGC
GCTGCAACTTCCTGTTTATACGGCGTAACTGAAGCGGCGATACTTGCAGCTGGTTATGCACCAGCTATTG
GGTTTGTGCATACAGGAAAGCCTCTTTCCTTTGTTTACGATATTGCAGACATCATTAAATTTGACACTGT
TGTACCGAAAGCTTTTGAGATAGCGCGTCGTAACCCTGGTGAGCCGGACCGGGAAGTCCGTTTGGCGTGC
AGGGATATTTTTCGCAGTAGTAAAACATTAGCCAAATTGATTCCGCTTATAGAGGACGTGCTTGCCGCTG
GAGAAATACAACCGCCGGCCCCACCTGAAGATGCACAGCCTGTTGCCATTCCGCTTCCTGTTTCACTGGG
AGATGCAGGCCATCGGAGTAGCTGAAATGAGTATGTTGGTCGTGGTCACTCAAAATGTACCTCCGCGCTT
ACGAGGCAGATTAGCCATCTGGTTGTTGGAGGTACGTGCAGGGGTATATGTAGGTGATGTATCCGCAAAA
ATTCGTGAAATGATCTGGGAACAAATAGCTGGACTGGCGGAAGAAGGCAATGTAGTGATGGCATGGGCAA
CGAATACGGAAACGGGATTTGAGTTCCAGACATTTGGGTTAAACAGGCGTACCCCGGTAGATTTGGATGG
TTTAAGGTTGGTGTCTTTTTTACCTGTTTGAGCGGCCGCACTCGAGTCTGGTAAAGAAACCGCTGCTGCG
AAATTTGAACGCCAGCACATGGACTCGTCTACTAGCGCAGCTTAATTAACCTAGGCTGCTGCCACCGCTG
AGCAATAACTAGCATAACCCCTTGGGGCCTCTAAACGGGTCTTGAGGGGTTTTTTGCTGAAACCTCAGGC
ATTTGAGAAGCACACGGTCACACTGCTTCCGGTAGTCAATAAACCGGTAAACCAGCAATAGACATAAGCG
GTGAGCGCAACGCAATTAATGTGAGTTAGCTCACTCATTAGGCACCCCAGGCTTTACACTTTATGCTTCC
GGCTCGTATGTTGTGTGGAATTGTGAGCGGATAACAATTTCACACAGGAAACAGCTATGGGGTCCCTGCA
GGACTCAGAAGTCAATCAAGAAGCTAAGCCAGAGGTCAAGCCAGAAGTCAAGCCTGAGACTCACATCAAT
TTAAAGGTGTCCGATGGATCTTCAGAGATCTTCTTCAAGATCAAAAAGACCACTCCTTTAAGAAGGCTGA
TGGAAGCGTTCGCTAAAAGACAGGGTAAGGAAATGGACTCCTTAAGATTCTTGTACGACGGTATTAGAAT
TCAAGCTGATCAGGCCCCTGAAGATTTGGACATGGAGGATAACGATATTATTGAGGCTCACCGCGAACAG
ATTGGAGGTCGGTTTATCCCCGCTGGCGCGGGGAACTCTCTAAAAGTATACATTTGTTCTTAAAGCATTT
TTTCCCATACAAACAACCCACCAACCTTAATGTAACAGGATCTGGCAGTAGCCATATTCAACGGGAAACG
TCTTGCTCTAGGCCGCGATTAAATTCCAACATGGATGCTGATTTATATGGGTATAAATGGGCTCGCGATA
ATGTCGGGCAATCAGGTGCGACAATCTATCGATTGTATGGGAAGCCCGATGCGCCAGAGTTGTTTCTGAA
ACATGGCAAAGGTAGCGTTGCCAATGATGTTACAGATGAGATGGTCAGACTAAACTGGCTGACGGAATTT
ATGCCTCTTCCGACCATCAAGCATTTTATCCGTACTCCTGATGATGCATGGTTACTCACCACTGCGATCC
CCGGGAAAACAGCATTCCAGGTATTAGAAGAATATCCTGATTCAGGTGAAAATATTGTTGATGCGCTGGC
AGTGTTCCTGCGCCGGTTGCATTCGATTCCTGTTTGTAATTGTCCTTTTAACAGCGACCGCGTATTTCGT
CTCGCTCAGGCGCAATCACGAATGAATAACGGTTTGGTTGATGCGAGTGATTTTGATGACGAGCGTAATG
GCTGGCCTGTTGAACAAGTCTGGAAAGAAATGCATAAACTTTTGCCATTCTCACCGGATTCAGTCGTCAC
TCATGGTGATTTCTCACTTGATAACCTTATTTTTGACGAGGGGAAATTAATAGGTTGTATTGATGTTGGA
CGAGTCGGAATCGCAGACCGATACCAGGATCTTGCCATCCTATGGAACTGCCTCGGTGAGTTTTCTCCTT
CATTACAGAAACGGCTTTTTCAAAAATATGGTATTGATAATCCTGATATGAATAAATTGCAGTTTCATTT
GATGCTCGATGAGTTTTTCTAATAACCGCTATTTAACGACCCTGCCCTGAACCGACGACCGGGTCATCGT
GGCCGGATCTTGCGGCCCCTCGGCTTGAACGAATTGTTAGACATTATTTGCCGACTACCTTGGTGATCTC
GCCTTTCACGTAGTGGACAAATTCTTCCAACTGATCTGCGCGCGAGGCCAAGCGATCTTCTTCTTGTCCA
AGATAAGCCTGTCTAGCTTCAAGTATGACGGGCTGATACTGGGCCGGCAGGCGCTCCATTGCCCAGTCGG
CAGCGACATCCTTCGGCGCGATTTTGCCGGTTACTGCGCTGTACCAAATGCGGGACAACGTAAGCACTAC
ATTTCGCTCATCGCCAGCCCAGTCGGGCGGCGAGTTCCATAGCGTTAAGGTTTCATTTAGCGCCTCAAAT
AGATCCTGTTCAGGAACCGGATCAAAGAGTTCCTCCGCCGCTGGACCTACCAAGGCAACGCTATGTTCTC
TTGCTTTTGTCAGCAAGATAGCCAGATCAATGTCGATCGTGGCTGGCTCGAAGATACCTGCAAGAATGTC
ATTGCGCTGCCATTCTCCAAATTGCAGTTCGCGCTTAGCTGGATAACGCCACGGAATGATGTCGTCGTGC
ACAACAATGGTGACTTCTACAGCGCGGAGAATCTCGCTCTCTCCAGGGGAAGCCGAAGTTTCCAAAAGGT
CGTTGATCAAAGCTCGCCGCGTTGTTTCATCAAGCCTTACGGTCACCGTAACCAGCAAATCAATATCACT
GTGTGGCTTCAGGCCGCCATCCACTGCGGAGCCGTACAAATGTACGGCCAGCAACGTCGGTTCGAGATGG
CGCTCGATGACGCCAACTACCTCTGATAGTTGAGTCGATACTTCGGCGATCACCGCTTCCCTCATACTCT
TCCTTTTTCAATATTATTGAAGCATTTATCAGGGTTATTGTCTCATGAGCGGATACATATTTGAATGTAT
TTAGAAAAATAAACAAATAGCTAGCTCACTCGGTCGCTACGCTCCGGGCGTGAGACTGCGGCGGGCGCTG
CGGACACATACAAAGTTACCCACAGATTCCGTGGATAAGCAGGGGACTAACATGTGAGGCAAAACAGCAG
GGCCGCGCCGGTGGCGTTTTTCCATAGGCTCCGCCCTCCTGCCAGAGTTCACATAAACAGACGCTTTTCC
GGTGCATCTGTGGGAGCCGTGAGGCTCAACCATGAATCTGACAGTACGGGCGAAACCCGACAGGACTTAA
AGATCCCCACCGTTTCCGGCGGGTCGCTCCCTCTTGCGCTCTCCTGTTCCGACCCTGCCGTTTACCGGAT
ACCTGTTCCGCCTTTCTCCCTTACGGGAAGTGTGGCGCTTTCTCATAGCTCACACACTGGTATCTCGGCT
CGGTGTAGGTCGTTCGCTCCAAGCTGGGCTGTAAGCAAGAACTCCCCGTTCAGCCCGACTGCTGCGCCTT
ATCCGGTAACTGTTCACTTGAGTCCAACCCGGAAAAGCACGGTAAAACGCCACTGGCAGCAGCCATTGGT
AACTGGGAGTTCGCAGAGGATTTGTTTAGCTAAACACGCGGTTGCTCTTGAAGTGTGCGCCAAAGTCCGG
CTACACTGGAAGGACAGATTTGGTTGCTGTGCTCTGCGAAAGCCAGTTACCACGGTTAAGCAGTTCCCCA
ACTGACTTAACCTTCGATCAAACCACCTCCCCAGGTGGTTTTTTCGTTTACAGGGCAAAAGATTACGCGC
AGAAAAAAAGGATCTCAAGAAGATCCTTTGATCTTTTCTACTGAACCGCTCTAGATTTCAGTGCAATTTA
TCTCTTCAAATGTAGCACCTGAAGTCAGCCCCATACGATATAAGTTGTAATTCTCATGTTAGTCATGCCC
CGCGCCCACCGGAAGGAGCTGACTGGGTTGAAGGCTCTCAAGGGCATCGGTCGAGATCCCGGTGCCTAAT
GAGTGAGCTAACTTACATTAATTGCGTTGCGCTCACTGCCCGCTTTCCAGTCGGGAAACCTGTCGTGCCA
GCTGCATTAATGAATCGGCCAACGCGCGGGGAGAGGCGGTTTGCGTATTGGGCGCCAGGGTGGTTTTTCT
TTTCACCAGTGAGACGGGCAACAGCTGATTGCCCTTCACCGCCTGGCCCTGAGAGAGTTGCAGCAAGCGG
TCCACGCTGGTTTGCCCCAGCAGGCGAAAATCCTGTTTGATGGTGGTTAACGGCGGGATATAACATGAGC
TGTCTTCGGTATCGTCGTATCCCACTACCGAGATGTCCGCACCAACGCGCAGCCCGGACTCGGTAATGGC
GCGCATTGCGCCCAGCGCCATCTGATCGTTGGCAACCAGCATCGCAGTGGGAACGATGCCCTCATTCAGC
ATTTGCATGGTTTGTTGAAAACCGGACATGGCACTCCAGTCGCCTTCCCGTTCCGCTATCGGCTGAATTT
GATTGCGAGTGAGATATTTATGCCAGCCAGCCAGACGCAGACGCGCCGAGACAGAACTTAATGGGCCCGC
TAACAGCGCGATTTGCTGGTGACCCAATGCGACCAGATGCTCCACGCCCAGTCGCGTACCGTCTTCATGG
GAGAAAATAATACTGTTGATGGGTGTCTGGTCAGAGACATCAAGAAATAACGCCGGAACATTAGTGCAGG
CAGCTTCCACAGCAATGGCATCCTGGTCATCCAGCGGATAGTTAATGATCAGCCCACTGACGCGTTGCGC
GAGAAGATTGTGCACCGCCGCTTTACAGGCTTCGACGCCGCTTCGTTCTACCATCGACACCACCACGCTG
GCACCCAGTTGATCGGCGCGAGATTTAATCGCCGCGACAATTTGCGACGGCGCGTGCAGGGCCAGACTGG
AGGTGGCAACGCCAATCAGCAACGACTGTTTGCCCGCCAGTTGTTGTGCCACGCGGTTGGGAATGTAATT
CAGCTCCGCCATCGCCGCTTCCACTTTTTCCCGCGTTTTCGCAGAAACGTGGCTGGCCTGGTTCACCACG
CGGGAAACGGTCTGATAAGAGACACCGGCATACTCTGCGACATCGTATAACGTTACTGGTTTCACATTCA
CCACCCTGAATTGACTCTCTTCCGGGCGCTATCATGCCATACCGCGAAAGGTTTTGCGCCATTCGATGGT
GTCCGGGATCTCGACGCTCTCCCTTATGCGACTCCTGCATTAGGAAAT
Features (pLannotate 1.2.2; 21 found; start..end, strand, type, name):
      1..19      +  promoter       T7 promoter: promoter for bacteriophage T7 RNA polymerase
     20..44      +  protein_bind   lac operator: The lac repressor binds to the lac operator to inhibit transcription in E. coli. This inhibition can be relieved by adding lactose or isopropyl-β-D-thiogalactopyranoside (IPTG). lac repressor encoded by lacI
     59..81      +  RBS            RBS: efficient ribosome binding site from bacteriophage T7 gene 10 (Olins and Rangwala, 1989)
     88..1002    +  CDS            ygbT: CAS1_ECOLI - Also known as cas1. Experimental evidence at protein level: Swiss-Prot protein existence level 1. CRISPR (clustered regularly interspaced short palindromic repeat), is an adaptive immune system that provides protection against mobile genetic elements (viruses, transposable elements and conjugative plasmids) (PubMed:21255106, PubMed:24920831, PubMed:24793649). CRISPR clusters contain sequences complementary to antecedent mobile elements and target invading nucleic acids. CRISPR clusters are transcribed and processed into CRISPR RNA (crRNA). The Cas1-Cas2 complex is involved in CRIS
   1007..1288    +  CDS            ygbF: CAS2_ECOLI - Also known as cas2. Experimental evidence at protein level: Swiss-Prot protein existence level 1. CRISPR (clustered regularly interspaced short palindromic repeat), is an adaptive immune system that provides protection against mobile genetic elements (viruses, transposable elements and conjugative plasmids) (PubMed:21255106, PubMed:24920831, PubMed:24793649). CRISPR clusters contain sequences complementary to antecedent mobile elements and target invading nucleic acids. CRISPR clusters are transcribed and processed into CRISPR RNA (crRNA). The Cas1-Cas2 complex is involved in CRIS
   1313..1354    +  CDS            S-Tag (fragment): affinity and epitope tag derived from pancreatic ribonuclease A
   1384..1401    +  CDS            SET1 (fragment): solubility-enhancement tag derived from T7 phage gene 10B
   1409..1456    +  terminator     T7 terminator: transcription terminator for bacteriophage T7 RNA polymerase
   1557..1578    +  protein_bind   CAP binding site: CAP binding activates transcription in the presence of cAMP. E. coli catabolite activator protein
   1593..1623    +  promoter       lac promoter: promoter for the E. coli lac operon
   1631..1647    +  protein_bind   lac operator: The lac repressor binds to the lac operator to inhibit transcription in E. coli. This inhibition can be relieved by adding lactose or isopropyl-β-D-thiogalactopyranoside (IPTG). lac repressor encoded by lacI
   1682..1969    +  CDS            SUMO: cleavable ubiquitin-like protein tag; S. cerevisiae SMT3 (truncated and modified); modified to prevent cleavage by eukaryotic SUMO proteases
   2080..2892    +  CDS            KanR: aminoglycoside phosphotransferase; aph(3')-Ia; confers resistance to kanamycin in bacteria or G418 (Geneticin®) in eukaryotes
   2984..3775    -  CDS            SmR: aminoglycoside adenylyltransferase (Murphy, 1985); aadA; confers resistance to spectinomycin and streptomycin
   3776..3867    -  promoter       AmpR promoter: bla
   3915..4653    -  rep_origin     CloDF13 ori: Plasmids containing the CloDF13 (CDF) origin of replication can be propagated in E. coli cells that contain additional plasmids with compatible origins.
   4750..4814    -  CDS            TcR (fragment): tetracycline efflux protein; tet; confers resistance to tetracycline
   4829..4850    -  protein_bind   CAP binding site: CAP binding activates transcription in the presence of cAMP. E. coli catabolite activator protein
   4863..5945    -  CDS            lacI: lac repressor; lacI; The lac repressor binds to the lac operator to inhibit transcription in E. coli. This inhibition can be relieved by adding lactose or isopropyl-β-D-thiogalactopyranoside (IPTG).
   5946..6023    -  promoter       lacI promoter: lacI
   6031..6066    -  CDS            TcR (fragment): tetracycline efflux protein; tet; confers resistance to tetracycline
