[The description below was written by a language model from this plasmid's Addgene catalogue record and pLannotate feature annotations shown in this document.]
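Description:
pWUKI Cas1 Cas2 E9Q is a bacterial expression plasmid built on the pCDF-1b backbone. It replicates in E. coli from the CloDF13 (CDF) origin, which is compatible with other common plasmid origins and so allows co-maintenance with additional plasmids. It is selected with spectinomycin through the aadA (SmR) gene. The backbone also carries lacI under its own promoter, supplying the lac repressor.

The main payload is the E. coli CRISPR adaptation module. A T7 promoter with an adjacent lac operator and a T7 gene 10 ribosome binding site drives cas1 (ygbT), followed almost immediately by cas2 (ygbF), with a T7 terminator downstream. Expression should therefore be IPTG-inducible in hosts that provide T7 RNA polymerase. Cas2 carries the E9Q substitution; the record does not state its functional consequence. Short S-Tag and SET1 fragments annotated after cas2 look like vector remnants.

The catalogue lists a third insert, a "CRISPR Array" spanning roughly positions 1542–2899. In that interval the automated annotation finds no repeats or spacers. It instead reports a CAP site, lac promoter and operator, a SUMO-like coding segment and a kanamycin resistance (KanR) gene. How an array is arranged relative to these elements cannot be determined from the table. The stated vector size (4711 bp) also differs from the 6,068 nt depositor sequence.

Cas1–Cas2 forms the complex that integrates new spacers into CRISPR arrays, and the associated publication concerns molecular recording by directed spacer acquisition. This construct presumably serves as a Cas2 point-mutant variant in such acquisition experiments.
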