Addgene plasmid #80091: pWUKI Cas1 Cas2 E9Q
Purpose: Encodes Cas1 and Cas2 E9Q
Depositing lab: George Church. Depositing organization: Harvard Medical School. Publication: Molecular recordings by directed CRISPR spacer acquisition. Shipman SL, Nivala J, Macklis JD, Church GM. Science. 2016 Jun 9. pii: aaf1175. 10.1126/science.aaf1175 PubMed 27284167.
Backbone
  Vector backbone: pCDF-1b
  Total vector size (bp): 4711
  Vector type: Bacterial Expression
Growth in bacteria
  Bacterial resistance: Spectinomycin, 50 μg/mL
  Growth temperature: 37°C
  Growth strain: DH5alpha
  Copy number: Unknown
Gene/Insert 1
  Gene/Insert name: Cas1
  Entrez Gene: cas1 (a.k.a. b2755, ECK2750, ygbT)
  Promoter: T7
  Cloning method: Gibson Cloning
  Sequencing primers: 5′ TAATACGACTCACTATAGGG
Gene/Insert 2
  Gene/Insert name: Cas2
  Mutation: E9Q
  Entrez Gene: cas2 (a.k.a. b2754, ECK2749, ygbF)
  Promoter: T7
  Cloning method: Gibson Cloning
  Sequencing primers: 5′ CACTGTTGTACCGAAAGCTTT
Gene/Insert 3
  Gene/Insert name: CRISPR Array (bp1542-2899)
  Cloning method: Gibson Cloning
  Sequencing primers: 5′ CCGGCTCGTATGTTGTGTGG
Terms and licenses: Academic/Nonprofit Terms; Industry Terms: Not Available to Industry
How to cite: pWUKI Cas1 Cas2 E9Q was a gift from George Church (Addgene plasmid # 80091 ; http://n2t.net/addgene:80091 ; RRID:Addgene_80091)
