>Addgene plasmid #80091 | pWUKI Cas1 Cas2 E9Q | addgene partial sequence | sequence record 155749 | T7term 5'-GCTAGTTATTGCTCAGCGG-3'
ACGAGTCCATGTGCTGGCGTTCAAATTTCGCAGCAGCGGTTTCTTTACCAGACTCGAGTGCGGCCGCTCA
AACAGGTAAAAAAGACACCAACCTTAAACCATCCAAATCTACCGGGGTACGCCTGTTTAACCCAAATGTC
TGGAACTCAAATCCCGTTTCCGTATTCGTTGCCCATGCCATCACTACATTGCCTTCTTCCGCCAGTCCAG
CTATTTGTTCCCAGATCATTTCACGAATTTTTGCGGATACATCACCTACATATACCCCTGCACGTACCTC
CAACAACCAGATGGCTAATCTGCCTCGTAAGCGCGGAGGTACATTTTGAGTGACCACGACCAACATACTC
ATTTCAGCTACTCCGATGGCCTGCATCTCCCAGTGAAACAGGAAGCGGAATGGCAACAGGCTGTGCATCT
TCAGGTGGGGCCGGCGGTTGTATTTCTCCAGCGGCAAGCACGTCCTCTATAAGCGGAATCAATTTGGCTA
ATGTTTTACTACTGCGAAAAATATCCCTGCACGCCAAACGGACTTCCCGGTCCGGCTCACCAGGGTTACG
ACGCGCTATCTCAAAAGCTTTCGGTACAACAGTGTCAAATTTAATGATGTCTGCAATATCGTAAACAAAG
GAAAGAGGCTTTCCTGTATGCACAAACCCAATAGCTGGTGCATAACCAGCTGCAAGTATCGCCGCTTCAG
TTACGCCGTATAAACAGGAAGTTGCAGCGCTAATGCATTGGTTGATCGTATCGCCCTTTTCCCAGTCTTT
CGGATCGTAGCGACGTCCATTCCATG
