>Addgene plasmid #80091 | pWUKI Cas1 Cas2 E9Q | addgene partial sequence | sequence record 156212 | M13pUC-Rev 5'-AGCGGATAACAATTTCACACAGG-3'
GACTCAGAAGTCAATCAAGAAGCTAAGCCAGAGGTCAAGCCAGAAGTCAAGCCTGAGACTCACATCAATT
TAAAGGTGTCCGATGGATCTTCAGAGATCTTCTTCAAGATCAAAAAGACCACTCCTTTAAGAAGGCTGAT
GGAAGCGTTCGCTAAAAGACAGGGTAAGGAAATGGACTCCTTAAGATTCTTGTACGACGGTATTAGAATT
CAAGCTGATCAGGCCCCTGAAGATTTGGACATGGAGGATAACGATATTATTGAGGCTCACCGCGAACAGA
TTGGAGGTCGGTTTATCCCCGCTGGCGCGGGGAACTCTCTAAAAGTATACATTTGTTCTTAAAGCATTTT
TTCCCATACAAACAACCCACCAACCTTAATGTAACAGGATCTGGCAGTAGCCATATTCAACGGGAAACGT
CTTGCTCTAGGCCGCGATTAAATTCCAACATGGATGCTGATTTATATGGGTATAAATGGGCTCGCGATAA
TGTCGGGCAATCAGGTGCGACAATCTATCGATTGTATGGGAAGCCCGATGCGCCAGAGTTGTTTCTGAAA
CATGGCAAAGGTAGCGTTGCCAATGATGTTACAGATGAGATGGTCAGACTAAACTGGCTGACGGAATTTA
TGCCTCTTCCGACCATCAAGCATTTTATCCGTACTCCTGATGATGCATGGTTACTCACCACTGCGATCCC
CGGGAAAACAGCATTCCAGGTATTAGAAGAATATCCTGATTCAGGTGAAAATATTGTTGATGCGCTGGCA
GTGTTCCTGCGCCGGTTGCATTCGATTCCTGTTTGTAATTGTCCTT
